>Addgene plasmid #221408 | Talin1 head EGFP fusion | addgene full sequence | sequence record 439051 | Addgene NGS Result
GCGGAAAGAACCAGCTGTGGAATGTGTGTCAGTTAGGGTGTGGAAAGTCCCCAGGCTCCCCAGCAGGCAG
AAGTATGCAAAGCATGCATCTCAATTAGTCAGCAACCAGGTGTGGAAAGTCCCCAGGCTCCCCAGCAGGC
AGAAGTATGCAAAGCATGCATCTCAATTAGTCAGCAACCATAGTCCCGCCCCTAACTCCGCCCATCCCGC
CCCTAACTCCGCCCAGTTCCGCCCATTCTCCGCCCCATGGCTGACTAATTTTTTTTATTTATGCAGAGGC
CGAGGCCGCCTCGGCCTCTGAGCTATTCCAGAAGTAGTGAGGAGGCTTTTTTGGAGGCCTAGGCTTTTGC
AAAGATCGATCAAGAGACAGGATGAGGATCGTTTCGCATGATTGAACAAGATGGATTGCACGCAGGTTCT
CCGGCCGCTTGGGTGGAGAGGCTATTCGGCTATGACTGGGCACAACAGACAATCGGCTGCTCTGATGCCG
CCGTGTTCCGGCTGTCAGCGCAGGGGCGCCCGGTTCTTTTTGTCAAGACCGACCTGTCCGGTGCCCTGAA
TGAACTGCAAGACGAGGCAGCGCGGCTATCGTGGCTGGCCACGACGGGCGTTCCTTGCGCAGCTGTGCTC
GACGTTGTCACTGAAGCGGGAAGGGACTGGCTGCTATTGGGCGAAGTGCCGGGGCAGGATCTCCTGTCAT
CTCACCTTGCTCCTGCCGAGAAAGTATCCATCATGGCTGATGCAATGCGGCGGCTGCATACGCTTGATCC
GGCTACCTGCCCATTCGACCACCAAGCGAAACATCGCATCGAGCGAGCACGTACTCGGATGGAAGCCGGT
CTTGTCGATCAGGATGATCTGGACGAAGAGCATCAGGGGCTCGCGCCAGCCGAACTGTTCGCCAGGCTCA
AGGCGAGCATGCCCGACGGCGAGGATCTCGTCGTGACCCATGGCGATGCCTGCTTGCCGAATATCATGGT
GGAAAATGGCCGCTTTTCTGGATTCATCGACTGTGGCCGGCTGGGTGTGGCGGACCGCTATCAGGACATA
GCGTTGGCTACCCGTGATATTGCTGAAGAGCTTGGCGGCGAATGGGCTGACCGCTTCCTCGTGCTTTACG
GTATCGCCGCTCCCGATTCGCAGCGCATCGCCTTCTATCGCCTTCTTGACGAGTTCTTCTGAGCGGGACT
CTGGGGTTCGAAATGACCGACCAAGCGACGCCCAACCTGCCATCACGAGATTTCGATTCCACCGCCGCCT
TCTATGAAAGGTTGGGCTTCGGAATCGTTTTCCGGGACGCCGGCTGGATGATCCTCCAGCGCGGGGATCT
CATGCTGGAGTTCTTCGCCCACCCTAGGGGGAGGCTAACTGAAACACGGAAGGAGACAATACCGGAAGGA
ACCCGCGCTATGACGGCAATAAAAAGACAGAATAAAACGCACGGTGTTGGGTCGTTTGTTCATAAACGCG
GGGTTCGGTCCCAGGGCTGGCACTCTGTCGATACCCCACCGAGACCCCATTGGGGCCAATACGCCCGCGT
TTCTTCCTTTTCCCCACCCCACCCCCCAAGTTCGGGTGAAGGCCCAGGGCTCGCAGCCAACGTCGGGGCG
GCAGGCCCTGCCATAGCCTCAGGTTACTCATATATACTTTAGATTGATTTAAAACTTCATTTTTAATTTA
AAAGGATCTAGGTGAAGATCCTTTTTGATAATCTCATGACCAAAATCCCTTAACGTGAGTTTTCGTTCCA
CTGAGCGTCAGACCCCGTAGAAAAGATCAAAGGATCTTCTTGAGATCCTTTTTTTCTGCGCGTAATCTGC
TGCTTGCAAACAAAAAAACCACCGCTACCAGCGGTGGTTTGTTTGCCGGATCAAGAGCTACCAACTCTTT
TTCCGAAGGTAACTGGCTTCAGCAGAGCGCAGATACCAAATACTGTTCTTCTAGTGTAGCCGTAGTTAGG
CCACCACTTCAAGAACTCTGTAGCACCGCCTACATACCTCGCTCTGCTAATCCTGTTACCAGTGGCTGCT
GCCAGTGGCGATAAGTCGTGTCTTACCGGGTTGGACTCAAGACGATAGTTACCGGATAAGGCGCAGCGGT
CGGGCTGAACGGGGGGTTCGTGCACACAGCCCAGCTTGGAGCGAACGACCTACACCGAACTGAGATACCT
ACAGCGTGAGCTATGAGAAAGCGCCACGCTTCCCGAAGGGAGAAAGGCGGACAGGTATCCGGTAAGCGGC
AGGGTCGGAACAGGAGAGCGCACGAGGGAGCTTCCAGGGGGAAACGCCTGGTATCTTTATAGTCCTGTCG
GGTTTCGCCACCTCTGACTTGAGCGTCGATTTTTGTGATGCTCGTCAGGGGGGCGGAGCCTATGGAAAAA
CGCCAGCAACGCGGCCTTTTTACGGTTCCTGGCCTTTTGCTGGCCTTTTGCTCACATGTTCTTTCCTGCG
TTATCCCCTGATTCTGTGGATAACCGTATTACCGCCATGCATTAGTTATTAATAGTAATCAATTACGGGG
TCATTAGTTCATAGCCCATATATGGAGTTCCGCGTTACATAACTTACGGTAAATGGCCCGCCTGGCTGAC
CGCCCAACGACCCCCGCCCATTGACGTCAATAATGACGTATGTTCCCATAGTAACGCCAATAGGGACTTT
CCATTGACGTCAATGGGTGGAGTATTTACGGTAAACTGCCCACTTGGCAGTACATCAAGTGTATCATATG
CCAAGTACGCCCCCTATTGACGTCAATGACGGTAAATGGCCCGCCTGGCATTATGCCCAGTACATGACCT
TATGGGACTTTCCTACTTGGCAGTACATCTACGTATTAGTCATCGCTATTACCATGGTGATGCGGTTTTG
GCAGTACATCAATGGGCGTGGATAGCGGTTTGACTCACGGGGATTTCCAAGTCTCCACCCCATTGACGTC
AATGGGAGTTTGTTTTGGCACCAAAATCAACGGGACTTTCCAAAATGTCGTAACAACTCCGCCCCATTGA
CGCAAATGGGCGGTAGGCGTGTACGGTGGGAGGTCTATATAAGCAGAGCTGGTTTAGTGAACCGTCAGAT
CCGCTAGCGCTACCGGACTCAGATCTCGAGGCCACCATGGTGGCACTTTCACTGAAGATCAGCATTGGGA
ATGTGGTGAAGACGATGCAGTTTGAGCCGTCTACCATGGTGTACGACGCCTGCCGCATCATTCGTGAGCG
GATCCCAGAGGCCCCAGCTGGTCCTCCCAGCGACTTTGGGCTCTTTCTGTCAGATGATGACCCCAAAAAG
GGTATATGGCTGGAGGCTGGGAAAGCTTTGGACTACTACATGCTCCGAAATGGGGACACTATGGAGTACA
GGAAGAAACAGAGACCCCTGAAGATCCGTATGCTGGATGGAACTGTGAAGACGATCATGGTGGATGACTC
TAAGACTGTCACTGACATGCTCATGACCATCTGTGCCCGCATTGGCATCACCAATCATGATGAATATTCA
TTGGTTCGAGAGCTGATGGAAGAGAAAAAGGAGGAAATAACAGGGACCTTAAGAAAGGACAAGACATTGC
TGCGAGATGAAAAGAAGATGGAGAAACTAAAGCAGAAATTGCACACAGATGATGAGTTGAACTGGCTGGA
CCATGGTCGGACACTGAGGGAGCAGGGTGTAGAGGAGCACGAGACGCTGCTGCTGCGGAGGAAGTTCTTT
TACTCAGACCAGAATGTGGATTCCCGGGACCCTGTACAGCTGAACCTCCTGTATGTGCAGGCACGAGATG
ACATCCTGAATGGCTCCCACCCTGTCTCCTTTGACAAGGCCTGTGAGTTTGCTGGCTTCCAATGCCAGAT
CCAGTTTGGGCCCCACAATGAGCAGAAGCACAAGGCTGGCTTCCTTGACCTGAAGGACTTCCTGCCCAAG
GAGTATGTGAAGCAGAAGGGAGAGCGTAAGATCTTCCAGGCACACAAGAATTGTGGGCAGATGAGTGAGA
TTGAGGCCAAGGTCCGCTACGTGAAGCTAGCCCGTTCTCTCAAGACTTACGGTGTCTCCTTCTTCCTGGT
GAAGGAAAAAATGAAAGGGAAGAACAAGCTAGTGCCCAGGCTTCTGGGCATCACCAAGGAGTGTGTGATG
CGAGTGGATGAGAAGACCAAGGAAGTGATCCAGGAGTGGAACCTCACCAACATCAAACGCTGGGCTGCGT
CTCCCAAAAGCTTCACCCTGGATTTTGGAGATTACCAAGATGGCTATTACTCAGTACAGACAACTGAAGG
GGAGCAGATTGCACAGCTCATTGCCGGCTACATCGATATCATCCTGAAGAAGAAAAAAAGCCGAATTCTG
CAGTCGACGGTACCGCGGGCCCGGGATCCACCGGTCGCCACCATGGTGAGCAAGGGCGAGGAGCTGTTCA
CCGGGGTGGTGCCCATCCTGGTCGAGCTGGACGGCGACGTAAACGGCCACAAGTTCAGCGTGTCCGGCGA
GGGCGAGGGCGATGCCACCTACGGCAAGCTGACCCTGAAGTTCATCTGCACCACCGGCAAGCTGCCCGTG
CCCTGGCCCACCCTCGTGACCACCCTGACCTACGGCGTGCAGTGCTTCAGCCGCTACCCCGACCACATGA
AGCAGCACGACTTCTTCAAGTCCGCCATGCCCGAAGGCTACGTCCAGGAGCGCACCATCTTCTTCAAGGA
CGACGGCAACTACAAGACCCGCGCCGAGGTGAAGTTCGAGGGCGACACCCTGGTGAACCGCATCGAGCTG
AAGGGCATCGACTTCAAGGAGGACGGCAACATCCTGGGGCACAAGCTGGAGTACAACTACAACAGCCACA
ACGTCTATATCATGGCCGACAAGCAGAAGAACGGCATCAAGGTGAACTTCAAGATCCGCCACAACATCGA
GGACGGCAGCGTGCAGCTCGCCGACCACTACCAGCAGAACACCCCCATCGGCGACGGCCCCGTGCTGCTG
CCCGACAACCACTACCTGAGCACCCAGTCCGCCCTGAGCAAAGACCCCAACGAGAAGCGCGATCACATGG
TCCTGCTGGAGTTCGTGACCGCCGCCGGGATCACTCTCGGCATGGACGAGCTGTACAAGTAAAGCGGCCG
CGACTCTAGATCATAATCAGCCATACCACATTTGTAGAGGTTTTACTTGCTTTAAAAAACCTCCCACACC
TCCCCCTGAACCTGAAACATAAAATGAATGCAATTGTTGTTGTTAACTTGTTTATTGCAGCTTATAATGG
TTACAAATAAAGCAATAGCATCACAAATTTCACAAATAAAGCATTTTTTTCACTGCATTCTAGTTGTGGT
TTGTCCAAACTCATCAATGTATCTTAAGGCGTAAATTGTAAGCGTTAATATTTTGTTAAAATTCGCGTTA
AATTTTTGTTAAATCAGCTCATTTTTTAACCAATAGGCCGAAATCGGCAAAATCCCTTATAAATCAAAAG
AATAGACCGAGATAGGGT
[37 nt withheld, positions 5479-5515]
AAAGAACGTGGACTCCAACGTCAAAGG
[49 nt withheld, positions 5543-5591]
T
[91 nt withheld, positions 5593-5683]
G
[124 nt withheld, positions 5685-5808]
CAGGTGGCACTTTTCGGGGAAATGTGCGCGGAACCCCTATTTGTTTATTTTTCTAAATACATTCAAATAT
GTATCCGCTCATGAGACAATAACCCTGATAAATGCTTCAATAATATTGAAAAAGGAAGAGTCCTGAG
Features (pLannotate 1.2.2; 16 found; start..end, strand, type, name):
    388..1182    +  CDS            NeoR/KanR: aminoglycoside phosphotransferase from Tn5; aph(3')-II (or nptII); confers resistance to neomycin, kanamycin, and G418 (Geneticin®)
   1203..1355    +  CDS            ble (fragment): BLE_KLEPN - Experimental evidence at protein level: Swiss-Prot protein existence level 1. Binding protein with a strong affinity to the bleomycin family of antibiotics. Binds to CL990; an antimitotic-antibiotic compound. From Klebsiella pneumoniae.
   1414..1461    +  polyA_signal   HSV TK poly(A) signal: herpes simplex virus thymidine kinase polyadenylation signal (Cole and Stacy, 1985)
   1552..1568    -  polyA_signal   bGH poly(A) signal (fragment): bovine growth hormone polyadenylation signal
   1790..2378    +  rep_origin     ori: high-copy-number ColE1/pMB1/pBR322/pUC origin of replication
   2553..2856    +  enhancer       CMV enhancer: human cytomegalovirus immediate early enhancer
   2857..3060    +  promoter       CMV promoter: human cytomegalovirus (CMV) immediate early promoter
   3083..3110    +  misc_feature   MCS (fragment): multiple cloning site
   3117..4334    +  CDS            TLN1 (fragment): TLN1_HUMAN - Also known as KIAA1027, TLN. Experimental evidence at protein level: Swiss-Prot protein existence level 1. Probably involved in connections of major cytoskeletal structures to the plasma membrane. High molecular weight cytoskeletal protein concentrated at regions of cell-substratum contact and, in lymphocytes, at cell-cell contacts (By similarity). From Homo sapiens (Human).
   4332..4369    +  misc_feature   MCS (fragment): multiple cloning site
   4383..5102    +  CDS            EGFP: the original enhanced GFP (Yang et al., 1996) mammalian codon-optimized
   5119..5202    +  CDS            large T antigen (fragment): large T antigen from SV40 (simian virus 40)
   5225..5346    +  polyA_signal   SV40 poly(A) signal: SV40 polyadenylation signal
   5380..5808    -  rep_origin     f1 ori (sequence partly withheld): f1 bacteriophage origin of replication; arrow indicates direction of (+) strand synthesis
   5835..5939    +  promoter       AmpR promoter: bla
   5941..353     +  promoter       SV40 promoter (across the origin): SV40 enhancer and early promoter
