[The description below was written by a language model from this plasmid's Addgene catalogue record and pLannotate feature annotations shown in this document.]
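Description:
Talin1 head EGFP fusion is a mammalian expression plasmid of about 5.9 kb built on the pEGFP-N1 backbone, in which a fragment of human talin-1 (TLN1) was inserted by Gibson cloning upstream of EGFP. The annotated TLN1 segment spans roughly 1.2 kb, enough for about 400 amino acids. This is consistent with the N-terminal head region named in the title, although the record does not give exact residue boundaries. The insert sits between remnants of the multiple cloning site and is followed, after a short linker derived from that site, by the EGFP coding sequence, so the fluorescent protein is fused to the C-terminus of the talin head. Transcription is driven by the human cytomegalovirus immediate early enhancer and promoter and terminated by the SV40 polyadenylation signal.

The plasmid replicates in bacteria at high copy from a ColE1/pUC-type origin. It also carries an f1 origin, which allows production of single-stranded DNA. One Tn5 aminoglycoside phosphotransferase gene (NeoR/KanR) provides selection in both hosts. A bacterial bla-type promoter expresses it for kanamycin resistance in E. coli, while the SV40 enhancer/early promoter and the HSV TK polyadenylation signal express it in mammalian cells for G418 selection of stable transfectants. The short ble, bGH poly(A) and large T antigen fragments in the table appear to be minor backbone remnants or annotation matches, not functional parts.

The talin head is known as the integrin β-tail-binding, integrin-activating portion of talin. The associated publication concerns integrin conformational activation, so the construct probably serves to express a fluorescently trackable talin head in cultured mammalian cells. The record does not describe the specific experiments.
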