Addgene plasmid #221408: Talin1 head EGFP fusion
Depositing lab: Timothy Springer. Publication: Ligand binding initiates single-molecule integrin conformational activation. Li J, Jo MH, Yan J, Hall T, Lee J, Lopez-Sanchez U, Yan S, Ha T, Springer TA. Cell. 2024 May 14:S0092-8674(24)00475-6. doi: 10.1016/j.cell.2024.04.049. PubMed 38772370.
Backbone
  Vector backbone: pEGFPN1
  Vector type: Mammalian Expression
  Selectable markers: Neomycin (select with G418)
Growth in bacteria
  Bacterial resistance: Kanamycin, 50 μg/mL
  Growth temperature: 37°C
  Growth strain: DH5alpha
  Copy number: High Copy
Gene/Insert
  Gene/Insert name: Talin1 head EGFP fusion
  Species: H. sapiens (human)
  Entrez Gene: TLN1 (a.k.a. ILWEQ, TLN, talin-1)
  Cloning method: Gibson Cloning
Terms and licenses: Academic/Nonprofit Terms; Industry Terms: Not Available to Industry
How to cite: Talin1 head EGFP fusion was a gift from Timothy Springer (Addgene plasmid # 221408 ; http://n2t.net/addgene:221408 ; RRID:Addgene_221408)
